>Addgene plasmid #18889 | pYBS135 | addgene partial sequence | sequence record 24775 | pJG4_5_fwd
ATGCNNNNCGANTNGAGCTCGGTACCCGGGGATCCATCTCTTCCAACAACAACTATTCCCAGNTAAATCG
TCTGTGTTTAATCCATCCAATATTTGATGAACACTCTTTAGAACTCTCTTGCGATACAGTTCCCCATCAG
CATGCGACAAATTCAAACATACAATAAGTTTTAGCGGCGTATCACTGTGCAATCTTTTCCACGGTAGACG
AGAATCATGGGATTGTGCTGATATAACATCAGGCGGCGCTCCTAAAGCGCCTATTATATTCACATGAGAG
AGTTCCTTCACTGTAGAAACAATCTCACTTAATGGTAGTGTCTCCAGTGAAGAATTTTCTAGACAATACT
TCCATTTGGGAAGCAACCACTTTTCGCAGTTTTCGTTGAACCTCAAGTATATTTCAGGTATATTAGTGCT
CTTCAAACTACAAAGTAGTACGTCCTCATTGAACTTGATTACCTGGTAAAACTGGTCTCTAGGAATCTTA
CCCAGGATCTTCATTTCTTCAAAATCAAACAAAACTAGAAATTTGGAGAATAATATTACAAGGTTATTGT
CTACCCATTGTTCGCCATCATCAGAATACATTAGTTTGTCAAACAAGATCAAACTGCCAAATTCGCTATC
CTTATCCACATTTGTTTCGATATATNGATCAATTTTCTTTTTCCCATTCCTTTCCCNTTCCTCTAGTTCT
NCGNGGCCACATGATTCACATCTTGCANGACCCTAATCACACTGGNCCGCATTCTGAACTCCACTGACAA
ACNGGTCNCACCGTTTATAACCCNTCGCACNTTCGCATTCNCACNAGCCGTTNCTNCNTAACAAGG
