[The description below was written by a language model from this plasmid's Addgene catalogue record.]
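Description:
pYBS135 is a yeast expression plasmid carrying the Saccharomyces cerevisiae FAR1 gene (YJL157C) in a derivative of pJG4-5, the backbone of which is listed as 6449 bp without insert. pJG4-5 is the standard "prey" vector of the LexA-based interaction trap (two-hybrid) system. In its usual form, it places an inserted coding sequence downstream of a galactose-inducible GAL1 promoter as a fusion to a cassette comprising a nuclear localisation signal, the B42 acidic transcriptional activation domain and an HA epitope tag, and it is maintained in yeast through a 2μ origin and TRP1 marker. These elements are general properties of pJG4-5 and are not itemised in this record, which has no feature table, so their presence here is inferred from the named backbone only. According to the depositor's comment, the vector was modified by inserting the EcoRI–SalI portion of the pUC19 polylinker, which sets the BamHI site in a defined reading frame for cloning. FAR1 was introduced by restriction enzyme cloning, but the record does not state the sites used, the insert size, or whether the full-length coding sequence or a fragment is present. In bacteria the plasmid is selected with ampicillin; copy number is listed as unknown.

Far1 is a component of the yeast mating pheromone response, best known for mediating pheromone-induced cell-cycle arrest. The associated publication concerns Ste5 tethering multiple kinases of the mating MAP kinase cascade, which suggests that the construct served as an activation-domain fusion for testing protein–protein interactions among pathway components. The record does not spell out this purpose.
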