Addgene plasmid #18889: pYBS135
Depositing lab: Elaine Elion. Depositing organization: Harvard Medical School. Publication: Ste5 tethers multiple protein kinases in the MAP kinase cascade required for mating in S. cerevisiae. Choi KY, Satterberg B, Lyons DM, Elion EA. Cell. 1994 Aug 12. 78(3):499-512. 10.1016/0092-8674(94)90427-8 PubMed 8062390.
Backbone
  Vector backbone: pJG4-5
  Backbone size w/o insert (bp): 6449
  Vector type: Yeast Expression
Growth in bacteria
  Bacterial resistance: Ampicillin, 100 μg/mL
  Growth temperature: 37°C
  Growth strain: DH5alpha
  Copy number: Unknown
Gene/Insert
  Gene/Insert name: FAR1
  Species: S. cerevisiae (budding yeast)
  Entrez Gene: FAR1 (a.k.a. YJL157C)
  Cloning method: Restriction Enzyme
  Sequencing primers: 5′ pJG4_5_fwd; 3′ pJG4_5_rev
Terms and licenses: Academic/Nonprofit Terms; Industry Terms: Not Available to Industry
Depositor comments: A vector like pJG4-5 with the BamHI site in reading frame CCA TGG by inserting EcoRI-SalI of the pUC19 polylinker
How to cite: pYBS135 was a gift from Elaine Elion (Addgene plasmid # 18889 ; http://n2t.net/addgene:18889 ; RRID:Addgene_18889)
